>Addgene plasmid #29717 | pET StrepII TEV LIC cloning vector (2R-T) | depositor full sequence | sequence record 13807 | Author sequence
TTCTTGAAGACGAAAGGGCCTCGTGATACGCCTATTTTTATAGGTTAATGTCATGATAATAATGGTTTCT
TAGACGTCAGGTGGCACTTTTCGGGGAAATGTGCGCGGAACCCCTATTTGTTTATTTTTCTAAATACATT
CAAATATGTATCCGCTCATGAGACAATAACCCTGATAAATGCTTCAATAACATTGAAAAAGGAAGAGTAT
GAGTATTCAACATTTCCGTGTCGCCCTTATTCCCTTTTTTGCGGCATTTTGCCTTCCTGTTTTTGCTCAC
CCAGAAACGCTGGTGAAAGTAAAAGATGCTGAAGATCAGTTGGGTGCACGAGTGGGTTACATCGAACTGG
ATCTCAACAGCGGTAAGATCCTTGAGAGTTTTCGCCCCGAAGAACGTTTTCCAATGATGAGCACTTTTAA
AGTTCTGCTATGTGGCGCGGTATTATCCCGTGTTGACGCCGGGCAAGAGCAACTCGGTCGCCGCATACAC
TATTCTCAGAATGACTTGGTTGAGTACTCACCAGTCACAGAAAAGCATCTTACGGATGGCATGACAGTAA
GAGAATTATGCAGTGCTGCCATAACCATGAGTGATAACACTGCGGCCAACTTACTTCTGACAACGATCGG
AGGACCGAAGGAGCTAACCGCTTTTTTGCACAACATGGGGGATCATGTAACTCGCCTTGATCGTTGGGAA
CCGGAGCTGAATGAAGCCATACCAAACGACGAGCGTGACACCACGATGCCTGCAGCAATGGCAACAACGT
TGCGCAAACTATTAACTGGCGAACTACTTACTCTAGCTTCCCGGCAACAATTAATAGACTGGATGGAGGC
GGATAAAGTTGCAGGACCACTTCTGCGCTCGGCCCTTCCGGCTGGCTGGTTTATTGCTGATAAATCTGGA
GCCGGTGAGCGTGGGTCTCGCGGTATCATTGCAGCACTGGGGCCAGATGGTAAGCCCTCCCGTATCGTAG
TTATCTACACGACGGGGAGTCAGGCAACTATGGATGAACGAAATAGACAGATCGCTGAGATAGGTGCCTC
ACTGATTAAGCATTGGTAACTGTCAGACCAAGTTTACTCATATATACTTTAGATTGATTTAAAACTTCAT
TTTTAATTTAAAAGGATCTAGGTGAAGATCCTTTTTGATAATCTCATGACCAAAATCCCTTAACGTGAGT
TTTCGTTCCACTGAGCGTCAGACCCCGTAGAAAAGATCAAAGGATCTTCTTGAGATCCTTTTTTTCTGCG
CGTAATCTGCTGCTTGCAAACAAAAAAACCACCGCTACCAGCGGTGGTTTGTTTGCCGGATCAAGAGCTA
CCAACTCTTTTTCCGAAGGTAACTGGCTTCAGCAGAGCGCAGATACCAAATACTGTCCTTCTAGTGTAGC
CGTAGTTAGGCCACCACTTCAAGAACTCTGTAGCACCGCCTACATACCTCGCTCTGCTAATCCTGTTACC
AGTGGCTGCTGCCAGTGGCGATAAGTCGTGTCTTACCGGGTTGGACTCAAGACGATAGTTACCGGATAAG
GCGCAGCGGTCGGGCTGAACGGGGGGTTCGTGCACACAGCCCAGCTTGGAGCGAACGACCTACACCGAAC
TGAGATACCTACAGCGTGAGCTATGAGAAAGCGCCACGCTTCCCGAAGGGAGAAAGGCGGACAGGTATCC
GGTAAGCGGCAGGGTCGGAACAGGAGAGCGCACGAGGGAGCTTCCAGGGGGAAACGCCTGGTATCTTTAT
AGTCCTGTCGGGTTTCGCCACCTCTGACTTGAGCGTCGATTTTTGTGATGCTCGTCAGGGGGGCGGAGCC
TATGGAAAAACGCCAGCAACGCGGCCTTTTTACGGTTCCTGGCCTTTTGCTGGCCTTTTGCTCACATGTT
CTTTCCTGCGTTATCCCCTGATTCTGTGGATAACCGTATTACCGCCTTTGAGTGAGCTGATACCGCTCGC
CGCAGCCGAACGACCGAGCGCAGCGAGTCAGTGAGCGAGGAAGCGGAAGAGCGCCTGATGCGGTATTTTC
TCCTTACGCATCTGTGCGGTATTTCACACCGCATATATGGTGCACTCTCAGTACAATCTGCTCTGATGCC
GCATAGTTAAGCCAGTATACACTCCGCTATCGCTACGTGACTGGGTCATGGCTGCGCCCCGACACCCGCC
AACACCCGCTGACGCGCCCTGACGGGCTTGTCTGCTCCCGGCATCCGCTTACAGACAAGCTGTGACCGTC
TCCGGGAGCTGCATGTGTCAGAGGTTTTCACCGTCATCACCGAAACGCGCGAGGCAGCTGCGGTAAAGCT
CATCAGCGTGGTCGTGAAGCGATTCACAGATGTCTGCCTGTTCATCCGCGTCCAGCTCGTTGAGTTTCTC
CAGAAGCGTTAATGTCTGGCTTCTGATAAAGCGGGCCATGTTAAGGGCGGTTTTTTCCTGTTTGGTCACT
GATGCCTCCGTGTAAGGGGGATTTCTGTTCATGGGGGTAATGATACCGATGAAACGAGAGAGGATGCTCA
CGATACGGGTTACTGATGATGAACATGCCCGGTTACTGGAACGTTGTGAGGGTAAACAACTGGCGGTATG
GATGCGGCGGGACCAGAGAAAAATCACTCAGGGTCAATGCCAGCGCTTCGTTAATACAGATGTAGGTGTT
CCACAGGGTAGCCAGCAGCATCCTGCGATGCAGATCCGGAACATAATGGTGCAGGGCGCTGACTTCCGCG
TTTCCAGACTTTACGAAACACGGAAACCGAAGACCATTCATGTTGTTGCTCAGGTCGCAGACGTTTTGCA
GCAGCAGTCGCTTCACGTTCGCTCGCGTATCGGTGATTCATTCTGCTAACCAGTAAGGCAACCCCGCCAG
CCTAGCCGGGTCCTCAACGACAGGAGCACGATCATGCGCACCCGTGGCCAGGACCCAACGCTGCCCGAGA
TGCGCCGCGTGCGGCTGCTGGAGATGGCGGACGCGATGGATATGTTCTGCCAAGGGTTGGTTTGCGCATT
CACAGTTCTCCGCAAGAATTGATTGGCTCCAATTCTTGGAGTGGTGAATCCGTTAGCGAGGTGCCGCCGG
CTTCCATTCAGGTCGAGGTGGCCCGGCTCCATGCACCGCGACGCAACGCGGGGAGGCAGACAAGGTATAG
GGCGGCGCCTACAATCCATGCCAACCCGTTCCATGTGCTCGCCGAGGCGGCATAAATCGCCGTGACGATC
AGCGGTCCAGTGATCGAAGTTAGGCTGGTAAGAGCCGCGAGCGATCCTTGAAGCTGTCCCTGATGGTCGT
CATCTACCTGCCTGGACAGCATGGCCTGCAACGCGGGCATCCCGATGCCGCCGGAAGCGAGAAGAATCAT
AATGGGGAAGGCCATCCAGCCTCGCGTCGCGAACGCCAGCAAGACGTAGCCCAGCGCGTCGGCCGCCATG
CCGGCGATAATGGCCTGCTTCTCGCCGAAACGTTTGGTGGCGGGACCAGTGACGAAGGCTTGAGCGAGGG
CGTGCAAGATTCCGAATACCGCAAGCGACAGGCCGATCATCGTCGCGCTCCAGCGAAAGCGGTCCTCGCC
GAAAATGACCCAGAGCGCTGCCGGCACCTGTCCTACGAGTTGCATGATAAAGAAGACAGTCATAAGTGCG
GCGACGATAGTCATGCCCCGCGCCCACCGGAAGGAGCTGACTGGGTTGAAGGCTCTCAAGGGCATCGGTC
GACGCTCTCCCTTATGCGACTCCTGCATTAGGAAGCAGCCCAGTAGTAGGTTGAGGCCGTTGAGCACCGC
CGCCGCAAGGAATGGTGCATGCAAGGAGATGGCGCCCAACAGTCCCCCGGCCACGGGGCCTGCCACCATA
CCCACGCCGAAACAAGCGCTCATGAGCCCGAAGTGGCGAGCCCGATCTTCCCCATCGGTGATGTCGGCGA
TATAGGCGCCAGCAACCGCACCTGTGGCGCCGGTGATGCCGGCCACGATGCGTCCGGCGTAGAGGATCGA
GATCTCGATCCCGCGAAATTAATACGACTCACTATAGGGAGACCACAACGGTTTCCCTCTAGTGCCGGCT
CCGGAGAGCTCTTTAATTAAGCGGCCGCCCTGCAGGACTCGAGTTCTAGAAATAATTTTGTTTAACTTTA
AGAAGGAGATATACATATGGCTAGCTGGAGCCACCCGCAGTTCGAAAAAGGCGCCGAAAACCTGTACTTC
CAATCCAATATTGGAAGTGGATAACGGATCCGCGATCGCGGCGCGCCACCTGGTGGCCGGCCGGTACCAC
GCGTGCGCGCTGATCCGGCTGCTAACAAAGCCCGAAAGGAAGCTGAGTTGGCTGCTGCCACCGCTGAGCA
ATAACTAGCATAACCCCTTGGGGCCTCTAAACGGGTCTTGAGGGGTTTTTTGCTGAAAGGAGGAACTATA
TCCGGATATCCACAGGACGGGTGTGGTCGCCATGATCGCGTAGTCGATAGTGGCTCCAAGTAGCGAAGCG
AGCAGGACTGGGCGGCGGCCAAAGCGGTCGGACAGTGCTCCGAGAACGGGTGCGCATAGAAATTGCATCA
ACGCATATAGCGCTAGCAGCACGCCATAGTGACTGGCGATGCTGTCGGAATGGACGATATCCCGCAAGAG
GCCCGGCAGTACCGGCATAACCAAGCCTATGCCTACAGCATCCAGGGTGACGGTGCCGAGGATGACGATG
AGCGCATTGTTAGATTTCATACACGGTGCCTGACTGCGTTAGCAATTTAACTGTGATAAACTACCGCATT
AAAGCTTATCGATGATAAGCTGTCAAACATGAGAA
Features (pLannotate 1.2.2; 15 found; start..end, strand, type, name):
    104..208     +  promoter       AmpR promoter: bla
    209..1069    +  CDS            AmpR: β-lactamase; bla; confers resistance to ampicillin, carbenicillin, and related antibiotics
   1240..1828    +  rep_origin     ori: high-copy-number ColE1/pMB1/pBR322/pUC origin of replication
   2014..2156    -  misc_feature   bom: basis of mobility region from pBR322
   2258..2449    -  CDS            rop: Rop protein, which maintains plasmids at low copy number; rop
   2466..2846    +  CDS            YPB1_ECOLX: Protein predicted: Swiss-Prot protein existence level 4. From Escherichia coli.
   3088..3988    -  CDS            TcR (fragment): tetracycline efflux protein; tet; confers resistance to tetracycline
   4010..4028    +  promoter       T7 promoter: promoter for bacteriophage T7 RNA polymerase
   4117..4139    +  RBS            RBS: efficient ribosome binding site from bacteriophage T7 gene 10 (Olins and Rangwala, 1989)
   4156..4178    +  CDS            Strep-Tag II (fragment): peptide that binds Strep-Tactin®, an engineered form of streptavidin
   4186..4202    +  CDS            TEV site (fragment): tobacco etch virus (TEV) protease recognition and cleavage site
   4288..4337    +  CDS            SET1 (fragment): solubility-enhancement tag derived from T7 phage gene 10B
   4345..4392    +  terminator     T7 terminator: transcription terminator for bacteriophage T7 RNA polymerase
   4418..4710    -  CDS            TcR (fragment): tetracycline efflux protein; tet; confers resistance to tetracycline
   4758..4786    -  promoter       tet promoter: E. coli promoter for tetracycline efflux protein gene
