[The description below was written by a language model from this plasmid's Addgene catalogue record and pLannotate feature annotations shown in this document.]
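Description:
pET StrepII TEV LIC cloning vector (2R-T) is an empty 4,795 bp bacterial expression backbone of the pET family, designed for producing recombinant proteins in E. coli with a cleavable N-terminal affinity tag. It is selected with ampicillin through a bla (β-lactamase) gene driven by its own promoter. It replicates from a ColE1/pMB1-type origin accompanied by the pBR322 bom region and the rop gene, which holds copy number down, consistent with the catalogue's low-copy designation. The annotation also picks up two fragments of the tetracycline resistance gene and its promoter flanking the expression cassette. These appear to be non-functional remnants of the pBR322-derived ancestry rather than a usable marker.

The expression cassette consists of a T7 promoter, the efficient T7 gene 10 ribosome binding site, a Strep-tag II coding sequence, a TEV protease recognition site, the ligation-independent cloning (LIC) site, and a T7 terminator. No lac operator or lacI gene is annotated. Transcription therefore depends on a host that supplies T7 RNA polymerase. A gene amplified with the matching LIC overhangs is annealed into the linearised vector, destroying the LIC site and placing the open reading frame in frame behind the tag. The fusion protein can be purified on Strep-Tactin resin and the tag then removed with TEV protease. A short match to a T7 gene 10-derived solubility tag upstream of the terminator is probably residual pET sequence rather than an intended fusion partner.

According to the depositor, the LIC site is flanked by five pairs of restriction sites. The vector can thus be used for single-gene expression or as a transfer vector, from which the cloned gene is subcloned into companion polycistronic destination vectors for co-expression.
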