Addgene plasmid #29717: pET StrepII TEV LIC cloning vector (2R-T)
Purpose: (Empty Backbone)
Depositing lab: Scott Gradia. Depositing organization: University of California, Berkeley.
Backbone
  Vector backbone: pET
  Backbone size (bp): 4795
  Vector type: Bacterial Expression
Growth in bacteria
  Bacterial resistance: Ampicillin, 100 μg/mL
  Growth temperature: 37°C
  Growth strain: DH5alpha
  Copy number: Low Copy
Gene/Insert
  Gene/Insert name: None
  Tag / fusion protein: StrepII-TEV (N terminal on backbone)
  Cloning method: Restriction Enzyme; 5′ cloning site LIC site (destroyed during cloning); 3′ cloning site LIC site (destroyed during cloning)
  Sequencing primers: 5′ T7 forward; 3′ T7 reverse
Terms and licenses: Academic/Nonprofit Terms; Industry Terms: Not Available to Industry
Depositor comments: This plasmid is an empty vector. Your gene can be inserted with a LIC cloning protocol. All 2-series vectors work as single-expression vectors, as well as transfer vectors for our polycistronic system. The LIC cloning site is flanked by 5 pairs of restriction sites, so that your gene can easily be subcloned into our polycistronic destination vectors (2D, 2E, or 2Z). 2R-T has a TEV-cleavable N-terminal Strep-II fusion tag. Strep-II is an alternate tag that can be used for affinity purification. To clone into this vector, add LIC v1 tags to the 5' end of your PCR primers. Forward - 5'TACTTCCAATCCAATGCA3' Reverse - 5'TTATCCACTTCCAATGTTATTA3' Linearize the plasmid with SspI and gel purify. When digesting the DNA with T4 polymerase, use dCTP for insert and dGTP for vector. More information on this vector can be found through http://qb3.berkeley.edu/qb3/macrolab/
How to cite: pET StrepII TEV LIC cloning vector (2R-T) was a gift from Scott Gradia (Addgene plasmid # 29717 ; http://n2t.net/addgene:29717 ; RRID:Addgene_29717)
