>Addgene plasmid #29717 | pET StrepII TEV LIC cloning vector (2R-T) | addgene partial sequence | sequence record 35237 | 29717 with pBRrevBam
GCCGGCCACGATGCGTCCGGCGTAGAGGATCGAGATCTCGATCCCGCGAAATTAATACGACTCACTATAG
GGAGACCACAACGGTTTCCCTCTAGTGCCGGCTCCGGAGAGCTCTTTAATTAAGCGGCCGCCCTGCAGGA
CTCGAGTTCTAGAAATAATTTTGTTTAACTTTAAGAAGGAGATATACATATGGCTAGCTGGAGCCACCCG
CAGTTCGAAAAAGGCGCCGAAAACCTGTACTTCCAATCCAATATTGGAAGTGGATAACGGATCCGCGATC
GCGGCGCGCCACCTGGTGGCCGGCCGGTACCACGCGTGCGCGCTGATCCGGCTGCTAACAAAGCCCGAAA
GGAAGCTGAGTTGGCTGCTGCCACCGCTGAGCAATAACTAGCATAACCCCTTGGGGCCTCTAAACGGGTC
TTGAGGGGTTTTTTGCTGAAAGGAGGAACTATATCCGGATATCCACAGGACGGGTGTGGTCGCCATGATC
GCGTAGTCGATAGTGGCTCCAAGTAGCGAAGCGAGCAGGACTGGGCGGCGGCCAAAGCGGTCGGACAGTG
CTCCGAGAACGGGTGCGCATAGAAATTGCATCAACGCATATAGCGCTAGCAGCACGCCATAGTGACTGGC
GATGCTGTCGGAATGGACGATATCCCGCAAGAGGCCCGGCAGTACCGGCATAACCAAGCCTATGCCTACA
GCATCCAGGGTGACGGTGCCGAGGATGACGATGAGCGCATTGTTAGATTTCATACACGGTGCCTGACTGC
GTTAGCAATTTAACTG
